>Addgene plasmid #225971 | pQE-9-RTXMCR-TLY-X2A-C | addgene full sequence | sequence record 446171 | Addgene NGS Result
CTCGAGAAATCATAAAAAATTTATTTGCTTTGTGAGCGGATAACAATTATAATAGATTCAATTGTGAGCG
GATAACAATTTCACACAGAATTCATTAAAGAGGAGAAATTAACTATGAGAGGATCGCATCACCATCACCA
TCACGGATCCCATATGGAGCTCGGCGCTAGCGGTGGAGCAGGGGCGGACACTTTATACGGTGGTGCCGGC
GCCGATACATTGTACGGTGGTGCGGGAGCTGATACCCTGTACGGTGGCGCAGGTGCTGACACGTTATATG
GCGGTGCTGGGGCTGACACATTGTATGGCGGTGCCGGGGCAGACACCTTATATGGTGGTGCCGGCGCGGA
TACCCTTTATGGTGGCGCAGGCGCGGATACTCTGTACGGTGGTGCTGGAGCGGACACTCTGTATATTAAC
GCAGGAGCAGACCAGCTGTGGTTCGCACGTCAAGGCAACGATCTGGAAATACGCATCCTGGGTACAGACG
ACGCCTTGACTGTCCACGACTGGTATCGTGACGCGGACCATCGCGTAGAGATTATACATGCAGCAAACCA
AGCGGTAGATCAAGCTGGGATAGAGAAACTGGTCGAGGCCATGGCTCAATACCCGGATGAATTCACTAGT
CTCGAGAAGCTTAATTAGCTGAGCTTGGACTCCTGTTGATAGATCCAGTAATGACCTCAGAACTCCATCT
GGATTTGTTCAGAACGCTCGGTTGCCGCCGGGCGTTTTTTATTGGTGAGAATCCAAGCTAGCTTGGCGAG
ATTTTCAGGAGCTAAGGAAGCTAAAATGGAGAAAAAAATCACTGGATATACCACCGTTGATATATCCCAA
TGGCATCGTAAAGAACATTTTGAGGCATTTCAGTCAGTTGCTCAATGTACCTATAACCAGACCGTTCAGC
TGGATATTACGGCCTTTTTAAAGACCGTAAAGAAAAATAAGCACAAGTTTTATCCGGCCTTTATTCACAT
TCTTGCCCGCCTGATGAATGCTCATCCGGAATTTCGTATGGCAATGAAAGACGGTGAGCTGGTGATATGG
GATAGTGTTCACCCTTGTTACACCGTTTTCCATGAGCAAACTGAAACGTTTTCATCGCTCTGGAGTGAAT
ACCACGACGATTTCCGGCAGTTTCTACACATATATTCGCAAGATGTGGCGTGTTACGGTGAAAACCTGGC
CTATTTCCCTAAAGGGTTTATTGAGAATATGTTTTTCGTCTCAGCCAATCCCTGGGTGAGTTTCACCAGT
TTTGATTTAAACGTGGCCAATATGGACAACTTCTTCGCCCCCGTTTTCACCATGGGCAAATATTATACGC
AAGGCGACAAGGTGCTGATGCCGCTGGCGATTCAGGTTCATCATGCCGTTTGTGATGGCTTCCATGTCGG
CAGAATGCTTAATGAATTACAACAGTACTGCGATGAGTGGCAGGGCGGGGCGTAATTTTTTTAAGGCAGT
TATTGGTGCCCTTAAACGCCTGGGGTAATGACTCTCTAGCTTGAGGCATCAAATAAAACGAAAGGCTCAG
TCGAAAGACTGGGCCTTTCGTTTTATCTGTTGTTTGTCGGTGAACGCTCTCCTGAGTAGGACAAATCCGC
CCTCTAGATTACGTGCAGTCGATGATAAGCTGTCAAACATGAGAATTGTGCCTAATGAGTGAGCTAACTT
ACATTAATTGCGTTGCGCTCACTGCCCGCTTTCCAGTCGGGAAACCTGTCGTGCCAGCTGCATTAATGAA
TCGGCCAACGCGCGGGGAGAGGCGGTTTGCGTATTGGGCGCCAGGGTGGTTTTTCTTTTCACCAGTGAGA
CGGGCAACAGCTGATTGCCCTTCACCGCCTGGCCCTGAGAGAGTTGCAGCAAGCGGTCCACGCTGGTTTG
CCCCAGCAGGCGAAAATCCTGTTTGATGGTGGTTAACGGCGGGATATAACATGAGCTGTCTTCGGTATCG
TCGTATCCCACTACCGAGATATCCGCACCAACGCGCAGCCCGGACTCGGTAATGGCGCGCATTGCGCCCA
GCGCCATCTGATCGTTGGCAACCAGCATCGCAGTGGGAACGATGCCCTCATTCAGCATTTGCATGGTTTG
TTGAAAACCGGACATGGCACTCCAGTCGCCTTCCCGTTCCGCTATCGGCTGAATTTGATTGCGAGTGAGA
TATTTATGCCAGCCAGCCAGACGCAGACGCGCCGAGACAGAACTTAATGGGCCCGCTAACAGCGCGATTT
GCTGGTGACCCAATGCGACCAGATGCTCCACGCCCAGTCGCGTACCGTCTTCATGGGAGAAAATAATACT
GTTGATGGGTGTCTGGTCAGAGACATCAAGAAATAACGCCGGAACATTAGTGCAGGCAGCTTCCACAGCA
ATGGCATCCTGGTCATCCAGCGGATAGTTAATGATCAGCCCACTGACGCGTTGCGCGAGAAGATTGTGCA
CCGCCGCTTTACAGGCTTCGACGCCGCTTCGTTCTACCATCGACACCACCACGCTGGCACCCAGTTGATC
GGCGCGAGATTTAATCGCCGCGACAATTTGCGACGGCGCGTGCAGGGCCAGACTGGAGGTGGCAACGCCA
ATCAGCAACGACTGTTTGCCCGCCAGTTGTTGTGCCACGCGGTTGGGAATGTAATTCAGCTCCGCCATCG
CCGCTTCCACTTTTTCCCGCGTTTTCGCAGAAACGTGGCTGGCCTGGTTCACCACGCGGGAAACGGTCTG
ATAAGAGACACCGGCATACTCTGCGACATCGTATAACGTTACTGGTTTCACATTCACCACCCTGAATTGA
CTCTCTTCCGGGCGCTATCATGCCATACCGCGAAAGGTTTTGCACCATTCGATGGTGTCGGAATTTCGGG
CAGCGTTGGGTCCTGGCCACGGGTGCGCATGATCTAGAGCTGCCTCGCGCGTTTCGGTGATGACGGTGAA
AACCTCTGACACATGCAGCTCCCGGAGACGGTCACAGCTTGTCTGTAAGCGGATGCCGGGAGCAGACAAG
CCCGTCAGGGCGCGTCAGCGGGTGTTGGCGGGTGTCGGGGCGCAGCCATGACCCAGTCACGTAGCGATAG
CGGAGTGTATACTGGCTTAACTATGCGGCATCAGAGCAGATTGTACTGAGAGTGCACCATATGCGGTGTG
AAATACCGCACAGATGCGTAAGGAGAAAATACCGCATCAGGCGCTCTTCCGCTTCCTCGCTCACTGACTC
GCTGCGCTCGGTCGTTCGGCTGCGGCGAGCGGTATCAGCTCACTCAAAGGCGGTAATACGGTTATCCACA
GAATCAGGGGATAACGCAGGAAAGAACATGTGAGCAAAAGGCCAGCAAAAGGCCAGGAACCGTAAAAAGG
CCGCGTTGCTGGCGTTTTTCCATAGGCTCCGCCCCCCTGACGAGCATCACAAAAATCGACGCTCAAGTCA
GAGGTGGCGAAACCCGACAGGACTATAAAGATACCAGGCGTTTCCCCCTGGAAGCTCCCTCGTGCGCTCT
CCTGTTCCGACCCTGCCGCTTACCGGATACCTGTCCGCCTTTCTCCCTTCGGGAAGCGTGGCGCTTTCTC
ATAGCTCACGCTGTAGGTATCTCAGTTCGGTGTAGGTCGTTCGCTCCAAGCTGGGCTGTGTGCACGAACC
CCCCGTTCAGCCCGACCGCTGCGCCTTATCCGGTAACTATCGTCTTGAGTCCAACCCGGTAAGACACGAC
TTATCGCCACTGGCAGCAGCCACTGGTAACAGGATTAGCAGAGCGAGGTATGTAGGCGGTGCTACAGAGT
TCTTGAAGTGGTGGCCTAACTACGGCTACACTAGAAGGACAGTATTTGGTATCTGCGCTCTGCTGAAGCC
AGTTACCTTCGGAAAAAGAGTTGGTAGCTCTTGATCCGGCAAACAAACCACCGCTGGTAGCGGTGGTTTT
TTTGTTTGCAAGCAGCAGATTACGCGCAGAAAAAAAGGATCTCAAGAAGATCCTTTGATCTTTTCTACGG
GGTCTGACGCTCAGTGGAACGAAAACTCACGTTAAGGGATTTTGGTCATGAGATTATCAAAAAGGATCTT
CACCTAGATCCTTTTAAATTAAAAATGAAGTTTTAAATCAATCTAAAGTATATATGAGTAAACTTGGTCT
GACAGTTACCAATGCTTAATCAGTGAGGCACCTATCTCAGCGATCTGTCTATTTCGTTCATCCATAGTTG
CCTGACTCCCCGTCGTGTAGATAACTACGATACGGGAGGGCTTACCATCTGGCCCCAGTGCTGCAATGAT
ACCGCGAGACCCACGCTCACCGGCTCCAGATTTATCAGCAATAAACCAGCCAGCCGGAAGGGCCGAGCGC
AGAAGTGGTCCTGCAACTTTATCCGCCTCCATCCAGTCTATTAATTGTTGCCGGGAAGCTAGAGTAAGTA
GTTCGCCAGTTAATAGTTTGCGCAACGTTGTTGCCATTGCTACAGGCATCGTGGTGTCACGCTCGTCGTT
TGGTATGGCTTCATTCAGCTCCGGTTCCCAACGATCAAGGCGAGTTACATGATCCCCCATGTTGTGCAAA
AAAGCGGTTAGCTCCTTCGGTCCTCCGATCGTTGTCAGAAGTAAGTTGGCCGCAGTGTTATCACTCATGG
TTATGGCAGCACTGCATAATTCTCTTACTGTCATGCCATCCGTAAGATGCTTTTCTGTGACTGGTGAGTA
CTCAACCAAGTCATTCTGAGAATAGTGTATGCGGCGACCGAGTTGCTCTTGCCCGGCGTCAATACGGGAT
AATACCGCGCCACATAGCAGAACTTTAAAAGTGCTCATCATTGGAAAACGTTCTTCGGGGCGAAAACTCT
CAAGGATCTTACCGCTGTTGAGATCCAGTTCGATGTAACCCACTCGTGCACCCAACTGATCTTCAGCATC
TTTTACTTTCACCAGCGTTTCTGGGTGAGCAAAAACAGGAAGGCAAAATGCCGCAAAAAAGGGAATAAGG
GCGACACGGAAATGTTGAATACTCATACTCTTCCTTTTTCAATATTATTGAAGCATTTATCAGGGTTATT
GTCTCATGAGCGGATACATATTTGAATGTATTTAGAAAAATAAACAAATAGGGGTTCCGCGCACATTTCC
CCGAAAAGTGCCACCTGACGTCTAAGAAACCATTATTATCATGACATTAACCTATAAAAATAGGCGTATC
ACGAGGCCCTTTCGTCTTCACG
Features (pLannotate 1.2.2; 17 found; start..end, strand, type, name):
     10..54      +  promoter       T5 promoter: bacteriophage T5 promoter for E. coli RNA polymerase, with embedded lac operator
     62..78      +  protein_bind   lac operator: The lac repressor binds to the lac operator to inhibit transcription in E. coli. This inhibition can be relieved by adding lactose or isopropyl-β-D-thiogalactopyranoside (IPTG). lac repressor encoded by lacI
    127..144     +  CDS            7xHis (fragment): 6xHis affinity tag
    439..618     +  CDS            cya (fragment): CYAA_BORP1 - Also known as cyaA. Experimental evidence at protein level: Swiss-Prot protein existence level 1. This adenylate cyclase belongs to a special class of bacterial toxin. It causes whooping cough by acting on mammalian cells by elevating cAMP-concentration and thus disrupts normal cell function. From Bordetella pertussis (strain ATCC 9797 / DSM 5571 / NCTC 10739 / 18323).
    658..752     +  terminator     lambda t0 terminator: transcription terminator from phage lambda
    767..795     +  promoter       cat promoter (fragment): promoter of the E. coli cat gene encoding chloramphenicol acetyltransferase
    796..1452    +  CDS            cat: CAT_ECOLX - Experimental evidence at protein level: Swiss-Prot protein existence level 1. This enzyme is an effector of chloramphenicol resistance in bacteria. From Escherichia coli. This protein is used as a marker in many commonly used cloning vectors, such as pACYC184.
   1520..1606    +  terminator     rrnB T1 terminator: Escherichia coli rrnB; transcription terminator T1 from the E. coli rrnB gene
   1629..1646    -  promoter       tet promoter (fragment): E. coli promoter for tetracycline efflux protein gene
   1665..1686    -  protein_bind   CAP binding site: CAP binding activates transcription in the presence of cAMP. E. coli catabolite activator protein
   1699..2781    -  CDS            lacI: lac repressor; lacI; The lac repressor binds to the lac operator to inhibit transcription in E. coli. This inhibition can be relieved by adding lactose or isopropyl-β-D-thiogalactopyranoside (IPTG).
   2782..2859    -  promoter       lacIq promoter: lacI (mutant); In the lacIq allele, a single base change in the promoter boosts expression of the lacI gene about 10-fold.
   2908..2949    +  CDS            rop (fragment): Rop protein, which maintains plasmids at low copy number; rop
   3051..3191    +  misc_feature   bom: basis of mobility region from pBR322
   3377..3965    -  rep_origin     ori: high-copy-number ColE1/pMB1/pBR322/pUC origin of replication
   4136..4996    -  CDS            AmpR: β-lactamase; bla; confers resistance to ampicillin, carbenicillin, and related antibiotics
   4997..5101    -  promoter       AmpR promoter: bla
