[The description below was written by a language model from this plasmid's Addgene catalogue record and pLannotate feature annotations shown in this document.]
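Description:
pQE-9-RTXMCR-TLY-X2A-C is a bacterial expression plasmid built on the pQE-9 backbone for producing a synthetic, calcium-responsive repeat protein in E. coli. It replicates from a high-copy ColE1/pMB1-type origin and is selected with ampicillin through a β-lactamase gene under its own promoter. The sequenced 5,202 nt record also contains a pBR322 bom region, a short rop fragment, and a full-length chloramphenicol acetyltransferase coding sequence preceded by only a fragment of the cat promoter. The catalogue lists ampicillin as the sole resistance, so chloramphenicol selection should not be assumed.

The insert, cloned between BamHI and HindIII sites that are both retained, encodes a designed Repeats-In-Toxin (RTX) protein in which the consensus nonapeptide GGAGADTLY is repeated nine times and followed by a C-terminal capping domain. The annotation detects a fragment matching the Bordetella pertussis adenylate cyclase toxin (CyaA) near the 3′ end of the open reading frame, which is consistent with the capping domain, although the record does not state its origin explicitly. An N-terminal 6xHis tag allows metal-affinity purification.

Transcription is driven by the phage T5 promoter, which is recognised by E. coli RNA polymerase. It is controlled by lac operator sequences and terminated by the lambda t0 terminator, with an rrnB T1 terminator further downstream. The plasmid carries lacI under the lacIq promoter, so it supplies its own repressor and expression can be induced with IPTG. According to the associated publication title, constructs of this kind were used to study how defined sequence variation affects calcium-triggered structural transitions in RTX proteins.
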