Addgene plasmid #225971: pQE-9-RTXMCR-TLY-X2A-C
Purpose: Repeats-In-Toxin (RTX) protein consensus sequence GGAGADTLY repeated nine times with C-terminal Capping Domain
Depositing lab: Danielle Mai. Depositing organization: Stanford University. Publication: Sequence-defined structural transitions by calcium-responsive proteins. Chang M, Huang W, Shambharkar G, Hernandez K, Mai DJ. Polym Chem. 2024. doi: https://doi.org/10.1039/D4PY00907J.
Backbone
  Vector backbone: pQE-9
  Vector type: Bacterial Expression
Growth in bacteria
  Bacterial resistance: Ampicillin, 100 μg/mL
  Growth temperature: 37°C
  Growth strain: DH5alpha
  Copy number: High Copy
Gene/Insert
  Gene/Insert name: RTMCR-TLY-X2A-C
  Species: Synthetic
  Tag / fusion protein: 6xHis (N terminal on insert)
  Cloning method: Restriction Enzyme; 5′ cloning site BamHI (not destroyed); 3′ cloning site HindIII (not destroyed)
Terms and licenses: Academic/Nonprofit Terms; Industry Terms: Not Available to Industry
Depositor comments: Please visit https://doi.org/10.26434/chemrxiv-2024-wk4bn-v3 for preprint.
How to cite: pQE-9-RTXMCR-TLY-X2A-C was a gift from Danielle Mai (Addgene plasmid # 225971 ; http://n2t.net/addgene:225971 ; RRID:Addgene_225971)
